Addgene plasmid #100517: pRK5-Myc-SAMTOR
Purpose: Expresses Myc tagged SAMTOR in mammalian cells
Depositing lab: David Sabatini. Depositing organization: Whitehead Institute for Biomedical Research. Publication: SAMTOR is an S-adenosylmethionine sensor for the mTORC1 pathway. Gu X, Orozco JM, Saxton RA, Condon KJ, Liu GY, Krawczyk PA, Scaria SM, Harper JW, Gygi SP, Sabatini DM. Science. 2017 Nov 10;358(6364):813-818. doi: 10.1126/science.aao3265. PubMed 29123071.
Backbone
  Vector backbone: pRK5
  Vector type: Mammalian Expression
Growth in bacteria
  Bacterial resistance: Ampicillin, 100 μg/mL
  Growth temperature: 37°C
  Growth strain: DH5alpha
  Copy number: Unknown
Gene/Insert
  Gene/Insert name: SAMTOR (alt name: C7orf60)
  Species: H. sapiens (human)
  GenBank ID: NM_152556.2
  Entrez Gene: BMT2 (a.k.a. C7orf60)
  Tag / fusion protein: Myc (N terminal on insert)
  Cloning method: Restriction Enzyme; 5′ cloning site SalI (not destroyed); 3′ cloning site NotI (not destroyed)
  Sequencing primers: 5′ SP6 : ATT TAG GTG ACA CTA TAG; 3′ pRK5-3': TGT AAC CAT TAT AAG CTG
Terms and licenses: Academic/Nonprofit Terms; Industry Terms: Not Available to Industry
How to cite: pRK5-Myc-SAMTOR was a gift from David Sabatini (Addgene plasmid # 100517 ; http://n2t.net/addgene:100517 ; RRID:Addgene_100517)
