[The description below was written by a language model from this plasmid's Addgene catalogue record and pLannotate feature annotations shown in this document.]
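Description:
pRK5-Myc-SAMTOR is a 5,977 bp mammalian expression plasmid built on the pRK5 backbone and designed to produce human SAMTOR (gene symbol BMT2, formerly C7orf60) with an N-terminal Myc epitope tag. It is propagated in E. coli through a high-copy ColE1/pUC-type origin and selected with ampicillin via the β-lactamase gene and its native promoter. An M13 phage origin is also present, which in principle permits single-stranded DNA production. The scattered fragments of lacZα, lacI, rop and bom, together with the lac promoter/operator region, appear to be backbone remnants rather than functional parts of the expression unit.

The expression cassette is driven by the human cytomegalovirus immediate-early enhancer and promoter, followed by a fragment annotated as CMV intron A and an SP6 promoter, which serves as a sequencing primer site and could support in vitro transcription. The Myc tag lies just upstream of the SAMTOR coding sequence, which was cloned between SalI and NotI sites that both remain intact, and transcripts are terminated by an SV40 polyadenylation signal. The annotation also reports a short match to an immunoglobulin heavy-chain signal sequence upstream of the tag. It is only a fragment, and the record does not indicate that it is meant to direct secretion. An SV40 enhancer/early promoter region sits downstream of the cassette, but no mammalian selection marker is annotated, so the plasmid is best suited to transient transfection.

According to the associated publication title, SAMTOR is an S-adenosylmethionine sensor for the mTORC1 pathway. The construct allows detection or immunoprecipitation of the epitope-tagged protein in mammalian cells.
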