Features (pLannotate 1.2.2; 21 found; start..end, strand, type, name):
      1..22      +  protein_bind   CAP binding site: CAP binding activates transcription in the presence of cAMP. E. coli catabolite activator protein
     37..67      +  promoter       lac promoter: promoter for the E. coli lac operon
     75..91      +  protein_bind   lac operator: The lac repressor binds to the lac operator to inhibit transcription in E. coli. This inhibition can be relieved by adding lactose or isopropyl-β-D-thiogalactopyranoside (IPTG). lac repressor encoded by lacI
    144..523     +  enhancer       CMV enhancer: human cytomegalovirus immediate early enhancer
    524..727     +  promoter       CMV promoter: human cytomegalovirus (CMV) immediate early promoter
    863..906     +  intron         CMV intron (fragment): modified intron A from human cytomegalovirus
    958..976     +  promoter       SP6 promoter: promoter for bacteriophage SP6 RNA polymerase
    980..1017    +  CDS            IgH signal sequence (fragment): signal sequence from the mouse immunoglobulin heavy chain variable region
   1102..1121    +  CDS            Myc (fragment): Myc (human c-Myc proto-oncogene) epitope tag
   1156..2370    +  CDS            BMT2: SAMTR_HUMAN - Also known as C7orf60 From Homo sapiens (Human).
   2420..2554    +  polyA_signal   SV40 poly(A) signal: SV40 polyadenylation signal
   2623..2980    +  promoter       SV40 promoter: SV40 enhancer and early promoter
   2999..3153    +  CDS            lacZα (fragment): LacZα fragment of β-galactosidase; lacZ fragment
   3159..3210    -  misc_feature   bom (fragment): basis of mobility region from pBR322
   3229..3609    +  rep_origin     M13 ori (sequence partly withheld): M13 bacteriophage origin of replication; arrow indicates direction of (+) strand synthesis
   3685..3734    -  misc_feature   bom (fragment): basis of mobility region from pBR322
   3836..3871    -  CDS            rop (fragment): Rop protein, which maintains plasmids at low copy number; rop
   3966..4070    +  promoter       AmpR promoter: bla
   4071..4931    +  CDS            AmpR: β-lactamase; bla; confers resistance to ampicillin, carbenicillin, and related antibiotics
   5102..5690    +  rep_origin     ori: high-copy-number ColE1/pMB1/pBR322/pUC origin of replication
   5873..5965    +  CDS            lacI (fragment): lac repressor; lacI; The lac repressor binds to the lac operator to inhibit transcription in E. coli. This inhibition can be relieved by adding lactose or isopropyl-β-D-thiogalactopyranoside (IPTG).
>Addgene plasmid #100517 | pRK5-Myc-SAMTOR | addgene full sequence | sequence record 197110 | Addgene NGS Result
TAATGTGAGTTAGCTCACTCATTAGGCACCCCAGGCTTTACACTTTATGCTTCCGGCTCGTATGTTGTGT
GGAATTGTGAGCGGATAACAATTTCACACAGGAAACAGCTATGACATGATTACGAATTAATTCGAGCTCG
CCCGACATTGATTATTGACTAGTTATTAATAGTAATCAATTACGGGGTCATTAGTTCATAGCCCATATAT
GGAGTTCCGCGTTACATAACTTACGGTAAATGGCCCGCCTGGCTGACCGCCCAACGACCCCCGCCCATTG
ACGTCAATAATGACGTATGTTCCCATAGTAACGCCAATAGGGACTTTCCATTGACGTCAATGGGTGGAGT
ATTTACGGTAAACTGCCCACTTGGCAGTACATCAAGTGTATCATATGCCAAGTACGCCCCCTATTGACGT
CAATGACGGTAAATGGCCCGCCTGGCATTATGCCCAGTACATGACCTTATGGGACTTTCCTACTTGGCAG
TACATCTACGTATTAGTCATCGCTATTACCATGGTGATGCGGTTTTGGCAGTACATCAATGGGCGTGGAT
AGCGGTTTGACTCACGGGGATTTCCAAGTCTCCACCCCATTGACGTCAATGGGAGTTTGTTTTGGCACCA
AAATCAACGGGACTTTCCAAAATGTCGTAACAACTCCGCCCCATTGACGCAAATGGGCGGTAGGCGTGTA
CGGTGGGAGGTCTATATAAGCAGAGCTCGTTTAGTGAACCGTCAGATCGCCTGGAGACGCCATCCACGCT
GTTTTGACCTCCATAGAAGACACCGGGACCGATCCAGCCTCCGCGGCCGGGAACGGTGCATTGGAACGCG
GATTCCCCGTGCCAAGAGTGACGTAAGTACCGCCTATAGAGTCTATAGGCCCACCCCCTTGGCTTCGTTA
GAACGCGGCTACAATTAATACATAACCTTATGTATCATACACATACGATTTAGGTGACACTATAGAATAA
CATCCACTTTGCCTTTCTCTCCACAGGTGTCCACTCCCAGGTCCAACTGCACCTCGGTTCTATCGATTGA
ATTCCCGAACCGACAGTCGGTCTCTTCACCAAGGCCATTCGCGCCACCATGGAGCAAAAGCTCATTTCTG
AGGAAGATCTCAATGGTGGTGGTGGTGGGTCGACGATGGAGCCAGGGGCCGGCGGCCGAAATACTGCTCG
TGCGCAGAGGGCCGGGTCCCCGAACACTCCGCCGCCCCGGGAGCAGGAGCGGAAACTGGAGCAGGAGAAG
CTCTCCGGTGTGGTGAAGAGCGTCCACCGGCGGCTCCGCAAGAAGTACCGAGAAGTGGGAGATTTTGATA
AGATCTGGCGAGAACACTGTGAGGATGAAGAAACTCTTTGTGAATATGCCGTTGCAATGAAAAATTTGGC
AGATAATCATTGGGCAAAAACTTGTGAGGGCGAAGGTCGTATTGAATGGTGTTGTAGTGTATGCAGAGAA
TATTTCCAAAATGGTGGGAAGAGAAAAGCACTTGAGAAAGATGAAAAAAGAGCTGTACTTGCCACTAAGA
CCACTCCAGCCTTAAATATGCATGAGTCTTCTCAACTTGAAGGTCATTTAACCAACCTCAGCTTTACAAA
CCCTGAATTTATAACTGAGTTGCTACAAGCCTCAGGAAAAATCAGATTACTTGATGTTGGCAGCTGCTTT
AACCCATTTCTGAAGTTTGAAGAATTTCTAACTGTTGGCATAGATATTGTACCTGCTGTAGAGAGTGTCT
ATAAATGTGATTTCCTGAACTTACAGCTTCAGCAACCACTCCAGCTTGCACAGGATGCTATAGATGCTTT
TTTGAAGCAGCTGAAAAACCCTATTGATTCTCTTCCTGGAGAGCTTTTCCATGTGGTTGTTTTCTCTCTC
CTTCTTTCTTATTTTCCATCTCCTTACCAGCGATGGATTTGCTGCAAGAAAGCCCATGAACTGTTAGTGT
TAAATGGTTTATTACTAATCATCACACCTGATTCCTCCCATCAGAACCGTCATGCTATGATGATGAAAAG
CTGGAAGATTGCTATAGAGTCCCTGGGCTTTAAACGCTTCAAGTACTCAAAATTTTCACATATGCATCTG
ATGGCATTTAGGAAAATCTCTCTAAAAACCACAAGTGACTTGGTTAGTAGGAACTACCCAGGAATGTTAT
ATATTCCTCAAGATTTCAACAGTATAGAAGATGAGGAATATTCTAACCCTTCCTGCTATGTTCGATCAGA
TATAGAAGATGAACAACTAGCATATGGTTTCACAGAACTCCCTGATGCGCCATATGACTCAGATTCTGGA
GAAAGTCAAGCCAGCTCTATTCCTTTCTATGAGCTAGAAGACCCCATATTACTTTTAAGTTAAGCGGCCG
CTAAGTAAGTAAGGATCCCCAGCTTGGCCGCCATGGCCCAACTTGTTTATTGCAGCTTATAATGGTTACA
AATAAAGCAATAGCATCACAAATTTCACAAATAAAGCATTTTTTTCACTGCATTCTAGTTGTGGTTTGTC
CAAACTCATCAATGTATCTTATCATGTCTGGATCGGGAATTAATTCGGCGCAGCACCATGGCCTGAAATA
ACCTCTGAAAGAGGAACTTGGTTAGGTACCTTCTGAGGCGGAAAGAACCAGCTGTGGAATGTGTGTCAGT
TAGGGTGTGGAAAGTCCCCAGGCTCCCCAGCAGGCAGAAGTATGCAAAGCATGCATCTCAATTAGTCAGC
AACCAGGTGTGGAAAGTCCCCAGGCTCCCCAGCAGGCAGAAGTATGCAAAGCATGCATCTCAATTAGTCA
GCAACCATAGTCCCGCCCCTAACTCCGCCCATCCCGCCCCTAACTCCGCCCAGTTCCGCCCATTCTCCGC
CCCATGGCTGACTAATTTTTTTTATTTATGCAGAGGCCGAGGCCGCCTCGGCCTCTGAGCTATTCCAGAA
GTAGTGAGGAGGCTTTTTTGGAGGCCTAGGCTTTTGCAAAAAGCTGTTAACAGCTTGGCACTGGCCGTCG
TTTTACAACGTCGTGACTGGGAAAACCCTGGCGTTACCCAACTTAATCGCCTTGCAGCACATCCCCCTTT
CGCCAGCTGGCGTAATAGCGAAGAGGCCCGCACCGATCGCCCTTCCCAACAGTTGCGCAGCCTGAATGGC
GAATGGCGCCTGATGCGGTATTTTCTCCTTACGCATCTGTGCGGTATTTCACACCGCATA
[142 nt withheld, positions 3211-3352]
C
[141 nt withheld, positions 3354-3494]
CCTTTGACGTTGGAGTCCACGTTCTTT
[37 nt withheld, positions 3522-3558]
ACCCTATCTCGGGCTATTCTTTTGATTTATAAGGGATTTTGCCGATTTCGGCCTATTGGTTAAAAAATGA
GCTGATTTAACAAAAATTTAACGCGAATTTTAACAAAATATTAACGTTTACAATTTTATGGTGCACTCTC
AGTACAATCTGCTCTGATGCCGCATAGTTAAGCCAGCCCCGACACCCGCCAACACCCGCTGACGCGCCCT
GACGGGCTTGTCTGCTCCCGGCATCCGCTTACAGACAAGCTGTGACCGTCTCCGGGAGCTGCATGTGTCA
GAGGTTTTCACCGTCATCACCGAAACGCGCGAGACGAAAGGGCCTCGTGATACGCCTATTTTTATAGGTT
AATGTCATGATAATAATGGTTTCTTAGACGTCAGGTGGCACTTTTCGGGGAAATGTGCGCGGAACCCCTA
TTTGTTTATTTTTCTAAATACATTCAAATATGTATCCGCTCATGAGACAATAACCCTGATAAATGCTTCA
ATAATATTGAAAAAGGAAGAGTATGAGTATTCAACATTTCCGTGTCGCCCTTATTCCCTTTTTTGCGGCA
TTTTGCCTTCCTGTTTTTGCTCACCCAGAAACGCTGGTGAAAGTAAAAGATGCTGAAGATCAGTTGGGTG
CACGAGTGGGTTACATCGAACTGGATCTCAACAGCGGTAAGATCCTTGAGAGTTTTCGCCCCGAAGAACG
TTTTCCAATGATGAGCACTTTTAAAGTTCTGCTATGTGGCGCGGTATTATCCCGTATTGACGCCGGGCAA
GAGCAACTCGGTCGCCGCATACACTATTCTCAGAATGACTTGGTTGAGTACTCACCAGTCACAGAAAAGC
ATCTTACGGATGGCATGACAGTAAGAGAATTATGCAGTGCTGCCATAACCATGAGTGATAACACTGCGGC
CAACTTACTTCTGACAACGATCGGAGGACCGAAGGAGCTAACCGCTTTTTTGCACAACATGGGGGATCAT
GTAACTCGCCTTGATCGTTGGGAACCGGAGCTGAATGAAGCCATACCAAACGACGAGCGTGACACCACGA
TGCCTGTAGCAATGGCAACAACGTTGCGCAAACTATTAACTGGCGAACTACTTACTCTAGCTTCCCGGCA
ACAATTAATAGACTGGATGGAGGCGGATAAAGTTGCAGGACCACTTCTGCGCTCGGCCCTTCCGGCTGGC
TGGTTTATTGCTGATAAATCTGGAGCCGGTGAGCGTGGGTCTCGCGGTATCATTGCAGCACTGGGGCCAG
ATGGTAAGCCCTCCCGTATCGTAGTTATCTACACGACGGGGAGTCAGGCAACTATGGATGAACGAAATAG
ACAGATCGCTGAGATAGGTGCCTCACTGATTAAGCATTGGTAACTGTCAGACCAAGTTTACTCATATATA
CTTTAGATTGATTTAAAACTTCATTTTTAATTTAAAAGGATCTAGGTGAAGATCCTTTTTGATAATCTCA
TGACCAAAATCCCTTAACGTGAGTTTTCGTTCCACTGAGCGTCAGACCCCGTAGAAAAGATCAAAGGATC
TTCTTGAGATCCTTTTTTTCTGCGCGTAATCTGCTGCTTGCAAACAAAAAAACCACCGCTACCAGCGGTG
GTTTGTTTGCCGGATCAAGAGCTACCAACTCTTTTTCCGAAGGTAACTGGCTTCAGCAGAGCGCAGATAC
CAAATACTGTTCTTCTAGTGTAGCCGTAGTTAGGCCACCACTTCAAGAACTCTGTAGCACCGCCTACATA
CCTCGCTCTGCTAATCCTGTTACCAGTGGCTGCTGCCAGTGGCGATAAGTCGTGTCTTACCGGGTTGGAC
TCAAGACGATAGTTACCGGATAAGGCGCAGCGGTCGGGCTGAACGGGGGGTTCGTGCACACAGCCCAGCT
TGGAGCGAACGACCTACACCGAACTGAGATACCTACAGCGTGAGCTATGAGAAAGCGCCACGCTTCCCGA
AGGGAGAAAGGCGGACAGGTATCCGGTAAGCGGCAGGGTCGGAACAGGAGAGCGCACGAGGGAGCTTCCA
GGGGGAAACGCCTGGTATCTTTATAGTCCTGTCGGGTTTCGCCACCTCTGACTTGAGCGTCGATTTTTGT
GATGCTCGTCAGGGGGGCGGAGCCTATGGAAAAACGCCAGCAACGCGGCCTTTTTACGGTTCCTGGCCTT
TTGCTGGCCTTTTGCTCACATGTTCTTTCCTGCGTTATCCCCTGATTCTGTGGATAACCGTATTACCGCC
TTTGAGTGAGCTGATACCGCTCGCCGCAGCCGAACGACCGAGCGCAGCGAGTCAGTGAGCGAGGAAGCGG
AAGAGCGCCCAATACGCAAACCGCCTCTCCCCGCGCGTTGGCCGATTCATTAATGCAGCTGGCACGACAG
GTTTCCCGACTGGAAAGCGGGCAGTGAGCGCAACGCAAT
